>Addgene plasmid #42897 | pcDNA3-NKX3.1 | addgene partial sequence | sequence record 62385 | CMV-F 5'-CGCAAATGGGCGGTAGGCGTG-3'
TGGCTACTAGAGAACCCACTGCTTACTGGCTTATCGAAATTAATACGACTCACTATAGGGAGACCCAAGC
TGGCTAGCGTTTAAACTTAAGCTTGGTACCGAGCTCGGATCCACTAGTCCAGTGTGGTGGAATTCATGCT
CAGGGTTCCGGAGCCGCGGCCCGGGGAGGCGAAAGCGGAGGGGGCCGCGCCGCCGACCCCGTCCAAGCCG
CTCACGTCCTTCCTCATCCAGGACATCCTGCGGGACGGCGCGCAGCGGCAAGGCGGCCGCACGAGCAGCC
AGAGACAGCGCGACCCGGAGCCGGAGCCAGAGCCAGAGCCAGAGGGAGGACGCAGCCGCGCCGGGGCGCA
GAACGACCAGCTGAGCACCGGGCCCCGCGCCGCGCCGGAGGAGGCCGAGACGCTGGCAGAGACCGAGCCA
GAAAGGCACTTGGGGTCTTATCTGTTGGACTCTGAAAACACTTCAGGCGCCCTTCCAAGGCTTCCCCAAA
CCCCTAAGCAGCCGCAGAAGCGCTCCCGAGCTGCCTTC
[171 nt withheld, positions 529-699]
GGAGACTTGGAGAAGCACTCCTCTTTGCCGGCCCTGAAAGAGGAGGCCTTCTCCCGGGCCTCCCTGGTCT
CCGTGTATAACAGCTATCCTTACTACCCATACCTGTACTGCGTGG
