[The description below was written by a language model from this plasmid's Addgene catalogue record.]
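Description:
pcDNA3-NKX3.1 is a mammalian expression plasmid built on the commercial pcDNA3 backbone (about 5.4 kb without insert) and carrying a full-length human NKX3.1 (NK3 homeobox 1, NKX3-1) cDNA. The insert was placed into the polylinker by restriction cloning between EcoRI on the 5′ side and XhoI on the 3′ side; the record does not say whether these sites remain intact. It also lists no insert size, epitope tag, fusion partner or mutation, so the construct appears to encode the untagged native protein. The plasmid is maintained in E. coli as a high-copy vector under ampicillin selection. It also carries a neomycin resistance marker, so stably transfected mammalian cells can be selected with G418.

No feature table accompanies the entry, and the promoter is not stated explicitly. The pcDNA3 backbone normally drives inserts from the strong constitutive CMV immediate-early promoter, and the use of a CMV forward primer for 5′ sequencing fits that arrangement. The SP6 primer listed for the 3′ end reflects the phage promoter sites that flank the pcDNA3 polylinker and can also support in vitro transcription.

NKX3.1 is a prostate-specific homeodomain transcription factor, and the associated publication concerns the definition of its DNA-binding sequence. The plasmid is therefore suited to transient or stable expression of NKX3.1 in mammalian cells, for example to study its DNA binding, transcriptional activity or effects on cell behaviour.
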