Addgene plasmid #42897: pcDNA3-NKX3.1
Depositing lab: Edward Gelmann. Depositing organization: Georgetown University. Publication: DNA-binding sequence of the human prostate-specific homeodomain protein NKX3.1. Steadman DJ, Giuffrida D, Gelmann EP. Nucleic Acids Res. 2000 Jun 15;28(12):2389-95. 10.1093/nar/28.12.2389 PubMed 10871372.
Backbone
  Vector backbone: pcDNA3
  Backbone manufacturer: Invitrogen
  Backbone size w/o insert (bp): 5400
  Vector type: Mammalian Expression
  Selectable markers: Neomycin (select with G418)
Growth in bacteria
  Bacterial resistance: Ampicillin, 100 μg/mL
  Growth temperature: 37°C
  Growth strain: DH5alpha
  Copy number: High Copy
Gene/Insert
  Gene/Insert name: NKX3.1 (alt name: NK3 homeobox 1)
  Species: H. sapiens (human)
  Entrez Gene: NKX3-1 (a.k.a. BAPX2, NKX3, NKX3.1, NKX3A)
  Cloning method: Restriction Enzyme; 5′ cloning site EcoRI (unknown if destroyed); 3′ cloning site XhoI (unknown if destroyed)
  Sequencing primers: 5′ CMV-F; 3′ SP6
Terms and licenses: Academic/Nonprofit Terms; Industry Terms: Not Available to Industry
Depositor comments: This is a full length NKX3.1 cDNA construct.
How to cite: pcDNA3-NKX3.1 was a gift from Edward Gelmann (Addgene plasmid # 42897 ; http://n2t.net/addgene:42897 ; RRID:Addgene_42897)
